>Addgene plasmid #155103 | LCV2_mClover3_LacZ | addgene full sequence | sequence record 308015 | Addgene NGS Result
GTCGACGGATCGGGAGATCTCCCGATCCCCTATGGTGCACTCTCAGTACAATCTGCTCTGATGCCGCATA
GTTAAGCCAGTATCTGCTCCCTGCTTGTGTGTTGGAGGTCGCTGAGTAGTGCGCGAGCAAAATTTAAGCT
ACAACAAGGCAAGGCTTGACCGACAATTGCATGAAGAATCTGCTTAGGGTTAGGCGTTTTGCGCTGCTTC
GCGATGTACGGGCCAGATATACGCGTTGACATTGATTATTGACTAGTTATTAATAGTAATCAATTACGGG
GTCATTAGTTCATAGCCCATATATGGAGTTCCGCGTTACATAACTTACGGTAAATGGCCCGCCTGGCTGA
CCGCCCAACGACCCCCGCCCATTGACGTCAATAATGACGTATGTTCCCATAGTAACGCCAATAGGGACTT
TCCATTGACGTCAATGGGTGGAGTATTTACGGTAAACTGCCCACTTGGCAGTACATCAAGTGTATCATAT
GCCAAGTACGCCCCCTATTGACGTCAATGACGGTAAATGGCCCGCCTGGCATTATGCCCAGTACATGACC
TTATGGGACTTTCCTACTTGGCAGTACATCTACGTATTAGTCATCGCTATTACCATGGTGATGCGGTTTT
GGCAGTACATCAATGGGCGTGGATAGCGGTTTGACTCACGGGGATTTCCAAGTCTCCACCCCATTGACGT
CAATGGGAGTTTGTTTTGGCACCAAAATCAACGGGACTTTCCAAAATGTCGTAACAACTCCGCCCCATTG
ACGCAAATGGGCGGTAGGCGTGTACGGTGGGAGGTCTATATAAGCAGCGCGTTTTGCCTGTACTGGGTCT
CTCTGGTTAGACCAGATCTGAGCCTGGGAGCTCTCTGGCTAACTAGGGAACCCACTGCTTAAGCCTCAAT
AAAGCTTGCCTTGAGTGCTTCAAGTAGTGTGTGCCCGTCTGTTGTGTGACTCTGGTAACTAGAGATCCCT
CAGACCCTTTTAGTCAGTGTGGAAAATCTCTAGCAGTGGCGCCCGAACAGGGACTTGAAAGCGAAAGGGA
AACCAGAGGAGCTCTCTCGACGCAGGACTCGGCTTGCTGAAGCGCGCACGGCAAGAGGCGAGGGGCGGCG
ACTGGTGAGTACGCCAAAAATTTTGACTAGCGGAGGCTAGAAGGAGAGAGATGGGTGCGAGAGCGTCAGT
ATTAAGCGGGGGAGAATTAGATCGCGATGGGAAAAAATTCGGTTAAGGCCAGGGGGAAAGAAAAAATATA
AATTAAAACATATAGTATGGGCAAGCAGGGAGCTAGAACGATTCGCAGTTAATCCTGGCCTGTTAGAAAC
ATCAGAAGGCTGTAGACAAATACTGGGACAGCTACAACCATCCCTTCAGACAGGATCAGAAGAACTTAGA
TCATTATATAATACAGTAGCAACCCTCTATTGTGTGCATCAAAGGATAGAGATAAAAGACACCAAGGAAG
CTTTAGACAAGATAGAGGAAGAGCAAAACAAAAGTAAGACCACCGCACAGCAAGCGGCCGCTGATCTTCA
GACCTGGAGGAGGAGATATGAGGGACAATTGGAGAAGTGAATTATATAAATATAAAGTAGTAAAAATTGA
ACCATTAGGAGTAGCACCCACCAAGGCAAAGAGAAGAGTGGTGCAGAGAGAAAAAAGAGCAGTGGGAATA
GGAGCTTTGTTCCTTGGGTTCTTGGGAGCAGCAGGAAGCACTATGGGCGCAGCGTCAATGACGCTGACGG
TACAGGCCAGACAATTATTGTCTGGTATAGTGCAGCAGCAGAACAATTTGCTGAGGGCTATTGAGGCGCA
ACAGCATCTGTTGCAACTCACAGTCTGGGGCATCAAGCAGCTCCAGGCAAGAATCCTGGCTGTGGAAAGA
TACCTAAAGGATCAACAGCTCCTGGGGATTTGGGGTTGCTCTGGAAAACTCATTTGCACCACTGCTGTGC
CTTGGAATGCTAGTTGGAGTAATAAATCTCTGGAACAGATTTGGAATCACACGACCTGGATGGAGTGGGA
CAGAGAAATTAACAATTACACAAGCTTAATACACTCCTTAATTGAAGAATCGCAAAACCAGCAAGAAAAG
AATGAACAAGAATTATTGGAATTAGATAAATGGGCAAGTTTGTGGAATTGGTTTAACATAACAAATTGGC
TGTGGTATATAAAATTATTCATAATGATAGTAGGAGGCTTGGTAGGTTTAAGAATAGTTTTTGCTGTACT
TTCTATAGTGAATAGAGTTAGGCAGGGATATTCACCATTATCGTTTCAGACCCACCTCCCAACCCCGAGG
GGACCCGACAGGCCCGAAGGAATAGAAGAAGAAGGTGGAGAGAGAGACAGAGACAGATCCATTCGATTAG
TGAACGGATCGGCACTGCGTGCGCCAATTCTGCAGACAAATGGCAGTATTCATCCACAATTTTAAAAGAA
AAGGGGGGATTGGGGGGTACAGTGCAGGGGAAAGAATAGTAGACATAATAGCAACAGACATACAAACTAA
AGAATTACAAAAACAAATTACAAAAATTCAAAATTTTCGGGTTTATTACAGGGACAGCAGAGATCCAGTT
TGGTTAATTAAGGTACCGAGGGCCTATTTCCCATGATTCCTTCATATTTGCATATACGATACAAGGCTGT
TAGAGAGATAATTAGAATTAATTTGACTGTAAACACAAAGATATTAGTACAAAATACGTGACGTAGAAAG
TAATAATTTCTTGGGTAGTTTGCAGTTTTAAAATTATGTTTTAAAATGGACTATCATATGCTTACCGTAA
CTTGAAAGTATTTCGATTTCTTGGCTTTATATATCTTGTGGAAAGGACGAAACACCGCCCGAATCTCTAT
CGTGCGGGTTTTAGAGCTAGAAATAGCAAGTTAAAATAAGGCTAGTCCGTTATCAACTTGAAAAAGTGGC
ACCGAGTCGGTGCTTTTTTGAATTCGCTAGCTAGGTCTTGAAAGGAGTGGGAATTGGCTCCGGTGCCCGT
CAGTGGGCAGAGCGCACATCGCCCACAGTCCCCGAGAAGTTGGGGGGAGGGGTCGGCAATTGATCCGGTG
CCTAGAGAAGGTGGCGCGGGGTAAACTGGGAAAGTGATGTCGTGTACTGGCTCCGCCTTTTTCCCGAGGG
TGGGGGAGAACCGTATATAAGTGCAGTAGTCGCCGTGAACGTTCTTTTTCGCAACGGGTTTGCCGCCAGA
ACACAGGACCGGTTCTAGAGCGCTGCCACCATGGACAAGAAGTACAGCATCGGCCTGGACATCGGCACCA
ACTCTGTGGGCTGGGCCGTGATCACCGACGAGTACAAGGTGCCCAGCAAGAAATTCAAGGTGCTGGGCAA
CACCGACCGGCACAGCATCAAGAAGAACCTGATCGGAGCCCTGCTGTTCGACAGCGGCGAAACAGCCGAG
GCCACCCGGCTGAAGAGAACCGCCAGAAGAAGATACACCAGACGGAAGAACCGGATCTGCTATCTGCAAG
AGATCTTCAGCAACGAGATGGCCAAGGTGGACGACAGCTTCTTCCACAGACTGGAAGAGTCCTTCCTGGT
GGAAGAGGATAAGAAGCACGAGCGGCACCCCATCTTCGGCAACATCGTGGACGAGGTGGCCTACCACGAG
AAGTACCCCACCATCTACCACCTGAGAAAGAAACTGGTGGACAGCACCGACAAGGCCGACCTGCGGCTGA
TCTATCTGGCCCTGGCCCACATGATCAAGTTCCGGGGCCACTTCCTGATCGAGGGCGACCTGAACCCCGA
CAACAGCGACGTGGACAAGCTGTTCATCCAGCTGGTGCAGACCTACAACCAGCTGTTCGAGGAAAACCCC
ATCAACGCCAGCGGCGTGGACGCCAAGGCCATCCTGTCTGCCAGACTGAGCAAGAGCAGACGGCTGGAAA
ATCTGATCGCCCAGCTGCCCGGCGAGAAGAAGAATGGCCTGTTCGGAAACCTGATTGCCCTGAGCCTGGG
CCTGACCCCCAACTTCAAGAGCAACTTCGACCTGGCCGAGGATGCCAAACTGCAGCTGAGCAAGGACACC
TACGACGACGACCTGGACAACCTGCTGGCCCAGATCGGCGACCAGTACGCCGACCTGTTTCTGGCCGCCA
AGAACCTGTCCGACGCCATCCTGCTGAGCGACATCCTGAGAGTGAACACCGAGATCACCAAGGCCCCCCT
GAGCGCCTCTATGATCAAGAGATACGACGAGCACCACCAGGACCTGACCCTGCTGAAAGCTCTCGTGCGG
CAGCAGCTGCCTGAGAAGTACAAAGAGATTTTCTTCGACCAGAGCAAGAACGGCTACGCCGGCTACATTG
ACGGCGGAGCCAGCCAGGAAGAGTTCTACAAGTTCATCAAGCCCATCCTGGAAAAGATGGACGGCACCGA
GGAACTGCTCGTGAAGCTGAACAGAGAGGACCTGCTGCGGAAGCAGCGGACCTTCGACAACGGCAGCATC
CCCCACCAGATCCACCTGGGAGAGCTGCACGCCATTCTGCGGCGGCAGGAAGATTTTTACCCATTCCTGA
AGGACAACCGGGAAAAGATCGAGAAGATCCTGACCTTCCGCATCCCCTACTACGTGGGCCCTCTGGCCAG
GGGAAACAGCAGATTCGCCTGGATGACCAGAAAGAGCGAGGAAACCATCACCCCCTGGAACTTCGAGGAA
GTGGTGGACAAGGGCGCTTCCGCCCAGAGCTTCATCGAGCGGATGACCAACTTCGATAAGAACCTGCCCA
ACGAGAAGGTGCTGCCCAAGCACAGCCTGCTGTACGAGTACTTCACCGTGTATAACGAGCTGACCAAAGT
GAAATACGTGACCGAGGGAATGAGAAAGCCCGCCTTCCTGAGCGGCGAGCAGAAAAAGGCCATCGTGGAC
CTGCTGTTCAAGACCAACCGGAAAGTGACCGTGAAGCAGCTGAAAGAGGACTACTTCAAGAAAATCGAGT
GCTTCGACTCCGTGGAAATCTCCGGCGTGGAAGATCGGTTCAACGCCTCCCTGGGCACATACCACGATCT
GCTGAAAATTATCAAGGACAAGGACTTCCTGGACAATGAGGAAAACGAGGACATTCTGGAAGATATCGTG
CTGACCCTGACACTGTTTGAGGACAGAGAGATGATCGAGGAACGGCTGAAAACCTATGCCCACCTGTTCG
ACGACAAAGTGATGAAGCAGCTGAAGCGGCGGAGATACACCGGCTGGGGCAGGCTGAGCCGGAAGCTGAT
CAACGGCATCCGGGACAAGCAGTCCGGCAAGACAATCCTGGATTTCCTGAAGTCCGACGGCTTCGCCAAC
AGAAACTTCATGCAGCTGATCCACGACGACAGCCTGACCTTTAAAGAGGACATCCAGAAAGCCCAGGTGT
CCGGCCAGGGCGATAGCCTGCACGAGCACATTGCCAATCTGGCCGGCAGCCCCGCCATTAAGAAGGGCAT
CCTGCAGACAGTGAAGGTGGTGGACGAGCTCGTGAAAGTGATGGGCCGGCACAAGCCCGAGAACATCGTG
ATCGAAATGGCCAGAGAGAACCAGACCACCCAGAAGGGACAGAAGAACAGCCGCGAGAGAATGAAGCGGA
TCGAAGAGGGCATCAAAGAGCTGGGCAGCCAGATCCTGAAAGAACACCCCGTGGAAAACACCCAGCTGCA
GAACGAGAAGCTGTACCTGTACTACCTGCAGAATGGGCGGGATATGTACGTGGACCAGGAACTGGACATC
AACCGGCTGTCCGACTACGATGTGGACCATATCGTGCCTCAGAGCTTTCTGAAGGACGACTCCATCGACA
ACAAGGTGCTGACCAGAAGCGACAAGAACCGGGGCAAGAGCGACAACGTGCCCTCCGAAGAGGTCGTGAA
GAAGATGAAGAACTACTGGCGGCAGCTGCTGAACGCCAAGCTGATTACCCAGAGAAAGTTCGACAATCTG
ACCAAGGCCGAGAGAGGCGGCCTGAGCGAACTGGATAAGGCCGGCTTCATCAAGAGACAGCTGGTGGAAA
CCCGGCAGATCACAAAGCACGTGGCACAGATCCTGGACTCCCGGATGAACACTAAGTACGACGAGAATGA
CAAGCTGATCCGGGAAGTGAAAGTGATCACCCTGAAGTCCAAGCTGGTGTCCGATTTCCGGAAGGATTTC
CAGTTTTACAAAGTGCGCGAGATCAACAACTACCACCACGCCCACGACGCCTACCTGAACGCCGTCGTGG
GAACCGCCCTGATCAAAAAGTACCCTAAGCTGGAAAGCGAGTTCGTGTACGGCGACTACAAGGTGTACGA
CGTGCGGAAGATGATCGCCAAGAGCGAGCAGGAAATCGGCAAGGCTACCGCCAAGTACTTCTTCTACAGC
AACATCATGAACTTTTTCAAGACCGAGATTACCCTGGCCAACGGCGAGATCCGGAAGCGGCCTCTGATCG
AGACAAACGGCGAAACCGGGGAGATCGTGTGGGATAAGGGCCGGGATTTTGCCACCGTGCGGAAAGTGCT
GAGCATGCCCCAAGTGAATATCGTGAAAAAGACCGAGGTGCAGACAGGCGGCTTCAGCAAAGAGTCTATC
CTGCCCAAGAGGAACAGCGATAAGCTGATCGCCAGAAAGAAGGACTGGGACCCTAAGAAGTACGGCGGCT
TCGACAGCCCCACCGTGGCCTATTCTGTGCTGGTGGTGGCCAAAGTGGAAAAGGGCAAGTCCAAGAAACT
GAAGAGTGTGAAAGAGCTGCTGGGGATCACCATCATGGAAAGAAGCAGCTTCGAGAAGAATCCCATCGAC
TTTCTGGAAGCCAAGGGCTACAAAGAAGTGAAAAAGGACCTGATCATCAAGCTGCCTAAGTACTCCCTGT
TCGAGCTGGAAAACGGCCGGAAGAGAATGCTGGCCTCTGCCGGCGAACTGCAGAAGGGAAACGAACTGGC
CCTGCCCTCCAAATATGTGAACTTCCTGTACCTGGCCAGCCACTATGAGAAGCTGAAGGGCTCCCCCGAG
GATAATGAGCAGAAACAGCTGTTTGTGGAACAGCACAAGCACTACCTGGACGAGATCATCGAGCAGATCA
GCGAGTTCTCCAAGAGAGTGATCCTGGCCGACGCTAATCTGGACAAAGTGCTGTCCGCCTACAACAAGCA
CCGGGATAAGCCCATCAGAGAGCAGGCCGAGAATATCATCCACCTGTTTACCCTGACCAATCTGGGAGCC
CCTGCCGCCTTCAAGTACTTTGACACCACCATCGACCGGAAGAGGTACACCAGCACCAAAGAGGTGCTGG
ACGCCACCCTGATCCACCAGAGCATCACCGGCCTGTACGAGACACGGATCGACCTGTCTCAGCTGGGAGG
CGACAAGCGACCTGCCGCCACAAAGAAGGCTGGACAGGCTAAGAAGAAGAAAGATTACAAAGACGATGAC
GATAAGGGCAGTGGAGAGGGCAGAGGAAGTCTGCTAACATGCGGTGACGTCGAGGAGAATCCTGGCCCAC
TCGAGGTGAGCAAGGGCGAGGAGCTGTTCACCGGGGTGGTGCCCATCCTGGTCGAGCTGGACGGCGACGT
AAACGGCCACAAGTTCAGCGTCCGCGGCGAGGGCGAGGGCGATGCCACCAACGGCAAGCTGACCCTGAAG
TTCATCTGCACCACCGGCAAGCTGCCCGTGCCCTGGCCCACCCTCGTGACCACCTTCGGCTACGGCGTGG
CCTGCTTCAGCCGCTACCCCGACCACATGAAGCAGCACGACTTCTTCAAGTCCGCCATGCCCGAAGGCTA
CGTCCAGGAGCGCACCATCTCTTTCAAGGACGACGGTACCTACAAGACCCGCGCCGAGGTGAAGTTCGAG
GGCGACACCCTGGTGAACCGCATCGAGCTGAAGGGCATCGACTTCAAGGAGGACGGCAACATCCTGGGGC
ACAAGCTGGAGTACAACTTCAACAGCCACTACGTCTATATCACGGCCGACAAGCAGAAGAACTGCATCAA
GGCTAACTTCAAGATCCGCCACAACGTTGAGGACGGCAGCGTGCAGCTCGCCGACCACTACCAGCAGAAC
ACCCCCATCGGCGACGGCCCCGTGCTGCTGCCCGACAACCACTACCTGAGCCATCAGTCCAAGCTGAGCA
AAGACCCCAACGAGAAGCGCGATCACATGGTCCTGCTGGAGTTCGTGACCGCCGCCGGGATTACACATGG
CATGGACGAGCTGTACAAGGGATCCGGCGCAACAAACTTCTCTCTGCTGAAACAAGCCGGAGATGTCGAA
GAGAATCCTGGACCGACCGAGTACAAGCCCACGGTGCGCCTCGCCACCCGCGACGACGTCCCCAGGGCCG
TACGCACCCTCGCCGCCGCGTTCGCCGACTACCCCGCCACGCGCCACACCGTCGATCCGGACCGCCACAT
CGAGCGGGTCACCGAGCTGCAAGAACTCTTCCTCACGCGCGTCGGGCTCGACATCGGCAAGGTGTGGGTC
GCGGACGACGGCGCCGCGGTGGCGGTCTGGACCACGCCGGAGAGCGTCGAAGCGGGGGCGGTGTTCGCCG
AGATCGGCCCGCGCATGGCCGAGTTGAGCGGTTCCCGGCTGGCCGCGCAGCAACAGATGGAAGGCCTCCT
GGCGCCGCACCGGCCCAAGGAGCCCGCGTGGTTCCTGGCCACCGTCGGAGTCTCGCCCGACCACCAGGGC
AAGGGTCTGGGCAGCGCCGTCGTGCTCCCCGGAGTGGAGGCGGCCGAGCGCGCCGGGGTGCCCGCCTTCC
TGGAGACCTCCGCGCCCCGCAACCTCCCCTTCTACGAGCGGCTCGGCTTCACCGTCACCGCCGACGTCGA
GGTGCCCGAAGGACCGCGCACCTGGTGCATGACCCGCAAGCCCGGTGCCTGAACGCGTTAAGTCGACAAT
CAACCTCTGGATTACAAAATTTGTGAAAGATTGACTGGTATTCTTAACTATGTTGCTCCTTTTACGCTAT
GTGGATACGCTGCTTTAATGCCTTTGTATCATGCTATTGCTTCCCGTATGGCTTTCATTTTCTCCTCCTT
GTATAAATCCTGGTTGCTGTCTCTTTATGAGGAGTTGTGGCCCGTTGTCAGGCAACGTGGCGTGGTGTGC
ACTGTGTTTGCTGACGCAACCCCCACTGGTTGGGGCATTGCCACCACCTGTCAGCTCCTTTCCGGGACTT
TCGCTTTCCCCCTCCCTATTGCCACGGCGGAACTCATCGCCGCCTGCCTTGCCCGCTGCTGGACAGGGGC
TCGGCTGTTGGGCACTGACAATTCCGTGGTGTTGTCGGGGAAATCATCGTCCTTTCCTTGGCTGCTCGCC
TGTGTTGCCACCTGGATTCTGCGCGGGACGTCCTTCTGCTACGTCCCTTCGGCCCTCAATCCAGCGGACC
TTCCTTCCCGCGGCCTGCTGCCGGCTCTGCGGCCTCTTCCGCGTCTTCGCCTTCGCCCTCAGACGAGTCG
GATCTCCCTTTGGGCCGCCTCCCCGCGTCGACTTTAAGACCAATGACTTACAAGGCAGCTGTAGATCTTA
GCCACTTTTTAAAAGAAAAGGGGGGACTGGAAGGGCTAATTCACTCCCAACGAAGACAAGATCTGCTTTT
TGCTTGTACTGGGTCTCTCTGGTTAGACCAGATCTGAGCCTGGGAGCTCTCTGGCTAACTAGGGAACCCA
CTGCTTAAGCCTCAATAAAGCTTGCCTTGAGTGCTTCAAGTAGTGTGTGCCCGTCTGTTGTGTGACTCTG
GTAACTAGAGATCCCTCAGACCCTTTTAGTCAGTGTGGAAAATCTCTAGCAGGGCCCGTTTAAACCCGCT
GATCAGCCTCGACTGTGCCTTCTAGTTGCCAGCCATCTGTTGTTTGCCCCTCCCCCGTGCCTTCCTTGAC
CCTGGAAGGTGCCACTCCCACTGTCCTTTCCTAATAAAATGAGGAAATTGCATCGCATTGTCTGAGTAGG
TGTCATTCTATTCTGGGGGGTGGGGTGGGGCAGGACAGCAAGGGGGAGGATTGGGAAGACAATAGCAGGC
ATGCTGGGGATGCGGTGGGCTCTATGGCTTCTGAGGCGGAAAGAACCAGCTGGGGCTCTAGGGGGTATCC
CC
[124 nt withheld, positions 10083-10206]
C
[91 nt withheld, positions 10208-10298]
A
[49 nt withheld, positions 10300-10348]
CCTTTGACGTTGGAGTCCACGTTCTTT
[37 nt withheld, positions 10376-10412]
ACCCTATCTCGGTCTATTCTTTTGATTTATAAGGGATTTTGCCGATTTCGGCCTATTGGTTAAAAAATGA
GCTGATTTAACAAAAATTTAACGCGAATTAATTCTGTGGAATGTGTGTCAGTTAGGGTGTGGAAAGTCCC
CAGGCTCCCCAGCAGGCAGAAGTATGCAAAGCATGCATCTCAATTAGTCAGCAACCATAGTCCCGCCCCT
AACTCCGCCCATCCCGCCCCTAACTCCGCCCAGTTCCGCCCATTCTCCGCCCCATGGCTGACTAATTTTT
TTTATTTATGCAGAGGCCGAGGCCGCCTCTGCCTCTGAGCTATTCCAGAAGTAGTGAGGAGGCTTTTTTG
GAGGCCTAGGCTTTTGCAAAAAGCTCCCGGGAGCTTGTATATCCATTTTCGGATCTGATCAGCACGTGTT
GACAATTAATCATCGGCATAGTATATCGGCATAGTATAATACGACAAGGTGAGGAACTAAACCATGGCCA
AGTTGACCAGTGCCGTTCCGGTGCTCACCGCGCGCGACGTCGCCGGAGCGGTCGAGTTCTGGACCGACCG
GCTCGGGTTCTCCCGGGACTTCGTGGAGGACGACTTCGCCGGTGTGGTCCGGGACGACGTGACCCTGTTC
ATCAGCGCGGTCCAGGACCAGGTGGTGCCGGACAACACCCTGGCCTGGGTGTGGGTGCGCGGCCTGGACG
AGCTGTACGCCGAGTGGTCGGAGGTCGTGTCCACGAACTTCCGGGACGCCTCCGGGCCGGCCATGACCGA
GATCGGCGAGCAGCCGTGGGGGCGGGAGTTCGCCCTGCGCGACCCGGCCGGCAACTGCGTGCACTTCGTG
GCCGAGGAGCAGGACTGACACGTGCTACGAGATTTCGATTCCACCGCCGCCTTCTATGAAAGGTTGGGCT
TCGGAATCGTTTTCCGGGACGCCGGCTGGATGATCCTCCAGCGCGGGGATCTCATGCTGGAGTTCTTCGC
CCACCCCAACTTGTTTATTGCAGCTTATAATGGTTACAAATAAAGCAATAGCATCACAAATTTCACAAAT
AAAGCATTTTTTTCACTGCATTCTAGTTGTGGTTTGTCCAAACTCATCAATGTATCTTATCATGTCTGTA
TACCGTCGACCTCTAGCTAGAGCTTGGCGTAATCATGGTCATAGCTGTTTCCTGTGTGAAATTGTTATCC
GCTCACAATTCCACACAACATACGAGCCGGAAGCATAAAGTGTAAAGCCTGGGGTGCCTAATGAGTGAGC
TAACTCACATTAATTGCGTTGCGCTCACTGCCCGCTTTCCAGTCGGGAAACCTGTCGTGCCAGCTGCATT
AATGAATCGGCCAACGCGCGGGGAGAGGCGGTTTGCGTATTGGGCGCTCTTCCGCTTCCTCGCTCACTGA
CTCGCTGCGCTCGGTCGTTCGGCTGCGGCGAGCGGTATCAGCTCACTCAAAGGCGGTAATACGGTTATCC
ACAGAATCAGGGGATAACGCAGGAAAGAACATGTGAGCAAAAGGCCAGCAAAAGGCCAGGAACCGTAAAA
AGGCCGCGTTGCTGGCGTTTTTCCATAGGCTCCGCCCCCCTGACGAGCATCACAAAAATCGACGCTCAAG
TCAGAGGTGGCGAAACCCGACAGGACTATAAAGATACCAGGCGTTTCCCCCTGGAAGCTCCCTCGTGCGC
TCTCCTGTTCCGACCCTGCCGCTTACCGGATACCTGTCCGCCTTTCTCCCTTCGGGAAGCGTGGCGCTTT
CTCATAGCTCACGCTGTAGGTATCTCAGTTCGGTGTAGGTCGTTCGCTCCAAGCTGGGCTGTGTGCACGA
ACCCCCCGTTCAGCCCGACCGCTGCGCCTTATCCGGTAACTATCGTCTTGAGTCCAACCCGGTAAGACAC
GACTTATCGCCACTGGCAGCAGCCACTGGTAACAGGATTAGCAGAGCGAGGTATGTAGGCGGTGCTACAG
AGTTCTTGAAGTGGTGGCCTAACTACGGCTACACTAGAAGAACAGTATTTGGTATCTGCGCTCTGCTGAA
GCCAGTTACCTTCGGAAAAAGAGTTGGTAGCTCTTGATCCGGCAAACAAACCACCGCTGGTAGCGGTGGT
TTTTTTGTTTGCAAGCAGCAGATTACGCGCAGAAAAAAAGGATCTCAAGAAGATCCTTTGATCTTTTCTA
CGGGGTCTGACGCTCAGTGGAACGAAAACTCACGTTAAGGGATTTTGGTCATGAGATTATCAAAAAGGAT
CTTCACCTAGATCCTTTTAAATTAAAAATGAAGTTTTAAATCAATCTAAAGTATATATGAGTAAACTTGG
TCTGACAGTTACCAATGCTTAATCAGTGAGGCACCTATCTCAGCGATCTGTCTATTTCGTTCATCCATAG
TTGCCTGACTCCCCGTCGTGTAGATAACTACGATACGGGAGGGCTTACCATCTGGCCCCAGTGCTGCAAT
GATACCGCGAGACCCACGCTCACCGGCTCCAGATTTATCAGCAATAAACCAGCCAGCCGGAAGGGCCGAG
CGCAGAAGTGGTCCTGCAACTTTATCCGCCTCCATCCAGTCTATTAATTGTTGCCGGGAAGCTAGAGTAA
GTAGTTCGCCAGTTAATAGTTTGCGCAACGTTGTTGCCATTGCTACAGGCATCGTGGTGTCACGCTCGTC
GTTTGGTATGGCTTCATTCAGCTCCGGTTCCCAACGATCAAGGCGAGTTACATGATCCCCCATGTTGTGC
AAAAAAGCGGTTAGCTCCTTCGGTCCTCCGATCGTTGTCAGAAGTAAGTTGGCCGCAGTGTTATCACTCA
TGGTTATGGCAGCACTGCATAATTCTCTTACTGTCATGCCATCCGTAAGATGCTTTTCTGTGACTGGTGA
GTACTCAACCAAGTCATTCTGAGAATAGTGTATGCGGCGACCGAGTTGCTCTTGCCCGGCGTCAATACGG
GATAATACCGCGCCACATAGCAGAACTTTAAAAGTGCTCATCATTGGAAAACGTTCTTCGGGGCGAAAAC
TCTCAAGGATCTTACCGCTGTTGAGATCCAGTTCGATGTAACCCACTCGTGCACCCAACTGATCTTCAGC
ATCTTTTACTTTCACCAGCGTTTCTGGGTGAGCAAAAACAGGAAGGCAAAATGCCGCAAAAAAGGGAATA
AGGGCGACACGGAAATGTTGAATACTCATACTCTTCCTTTTTCAATATTATTGAAGCATTTATCAGGGTT
ATTGTCTCATGAGCGGATACATATTTGAATGTATTTAGAAAAATAAACAAATAGGGGTTCCGCGCACATT
TCCCCGAAAAGTGCCACCTGAC
Features (pLannotate 1.2.2; 34 found; start..end, strand, type, name):
     31..83      -  misc_feature   bom (fragment): basis of mobility region from pBR322
    238..617     +  enhancer       CMV enhancer: human cytomegalovirus immediate early enhancer
    618..817     +  promoter       CMV promoter: human cytomegalovirus (CMV) immediate early promoter
    835..1015    +  LTR            5' LTR (truncated): truncated 5' long terminal repeat (LTR) from HIV-1
   1062..1187    +  misc_feature   HIV-1 Ψ: packaging signal of human immunodeficiency virus type 1
   1171..1534    +  CDS            HIV-1 gag (fragment): gag protein from human immunodeficiency virus 1; gag
   1680..1913    +  misc_feature   RRE: The Rev response element (RRE) of HIV-1 allows for Rev-dependent mRNA export from the nucleus to the cytoplasm.
   2290..2390    +  CDS            Rev (fragment): human immunodeficiency virus 1 (HIV-1) Rev protein; rev; enhances nuclear export of unspliced and incompletely spliced viral mRNAs
   2440..2557    +  misc_feature   cPPT/CTS: central polypurine tract and central termination sequence of HIV-1
   2608..2848    +  promoter       U6 promoter: RNA polymerase III promoter for human U6 snRNA
   2878..2953    +  misc_RNA       gRNA scaffold: guide RNA scaffold for the Streptococcus pyogenes CRISPR/Cas9 system
   2971..2989    +  CDS            small t antigen (fragment): SV40 (simian virus 40) small t antigen
   3015..3226    +  promoter       EF-1α core promoter: core promoter for human elongation factor EF-1α
   3251..7354    +  CDS            Cas9: Cas9 (Csn1) endonuclease from the Streptococcus pyogenes Type II CRISPR/Cas system generates RNA-guided double strand breaks in DNA
   7496..8209    +  CDS            mClover3: mClover3 is a basic (constitutively fluorescent) green/yellow fluorescent protein published in 2016, derived from Aequorea victoria. It is reported to be a rapidly-maturing monomer with high acid sensitivity.
   8275..8872    +  CDS            PuroR (fragment): puromycin N-acetyltransferase; pac from Streptomyces; confers resistance to puromycin
   8888..9476    +  misc_feature   WPRE: woodchuck hepatitis virus posttranscriptional regulatory element
   9527..9546    +  misc_feature   cPPT/CTS (fragment): central polypurine tract and central termination sequence of HIV-1
   9548..9781    +  LTR            3' LTR (ΔU3): self-inactivating 3' long terminal repeat (LTR) from HIV-1
   9813..10037   +  polyA_signal   bGH poly(A) signal: bovine growth hormone polyadenylation signal
  10041..10062   +  promoter       SV40 promoter (fragment): SV40 enhancer and early promoter
  10083..10511   +  rep_origin     f1 ori (sequence partly withheld): f1 bacteriophage origin of replication; arrow indicates direction of (+) strand synthesis
  10564..10774   +  promoter       SV40 promoter: SV40 early promoter
  10830..10877   +  promoter       EM7 promoter: synthetic bacterial promoter&nbsp
  10896..11270   +  CDS            BleoR: antibiotic-binding protein; Sh ble from Streptoalloteichus hindustanus; confers resistance to bleomycin, phleomycin, and Zeocin™
  11280..11405   +  CDS            ble (fragment): BLE_KLEPN - Experimental evidence at protein level: Swiss-Prot protein existence level 1. Binding protein with a strong affinity to the bleomycin family of antibiotics. Binds to CL990; an antimitotic-antibiotic compound. From Klebsiella pneumoniae.
  11400..11521   +  polyA_signal   SV40 poly(A) signal: SV40 polyadenylation signal
  11592..11614   -  protein_bind   lac operator (fragment): The lac repressor binds to the lac operator to inhibit transcription in E. coli. This inhibition can be relieved by adding lactose or isopropyl-β-D-thiogalactopyranoside (IPTG). lac repressor encoded by lacI
  11618..11648   -  promoter       lac promoter: promoter for the E. coli lac operon
  11663..11684   -  protein_bind   CAP binding site: CAP binding activates transcription in the presence of cAMP. E. coli catabolite activator protein
  11697..11789   -  CDS            lacI (fragment): lac repressor; lacI; The lac repressor binds to the lac operator to inhibit transcription in E. coli. This inhibition can be relieved by adding lactose or isopropyl-β-D-thiogalactopyranoside (IPTG).
  11972..12560   -  rep_origin     ori: high-copy-number ColE1/pMB1/pBR322/pUC origin of replication
  12731..13591   -  CDS            AmpR: β-lactamase; bla; confers resistance to ampicillin, carbenicillin, and related antibiotics
  13592..13696   -  promoter       AmpR promoter: bla
