[The description below was written by a language model from this plasmid's Addgene catalogue record and pLannotate feature annotations shown in this document.]
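Description:
LCV2_mClover3_LacZ is an all-in-one lentiviral CRISPR plasmid built on the LCV2_mClover3 backbone. It delivers Streptococcus pyogenes Cas9, the green/yellow fluorescent protein mClover3, a puromycin resistance marker and a single guide RNA directed against LacZ into mammalian cells. In bacteria it is maintained through a high-copy ColE1/pUC-type origin and selected with ampicillin (AmpR under its own promoter). An f1 origin is also present, as is an SV40/EM7-driven BleoR cassette that lies outside the viral genome.

The transfer cassette has a third-generation, self-inactivating layout. A CMV enhancer/promoter fused to a truncated HIV-1 5' LTR drives genomic RNA production in packaging cells. It is followed by the Ψ packaging signal with a gag fragment, the RRE for Rev-dependent nuclear export, and the cPPT/CTS. A ΔU3 3' LTR, backed by a bGH polyadenylation signal, closes the unit.

Within this unit, a human U6 Pol III promoter transcribes the 20-nt LacZ spacer fused to the Cas9 gRNA scaffold. The spacer was cloned through BsmBI/Esp3I sites that were destroyed in the process. Downstream, an EF-1α core promoter drives Cas9, with the mClover3 and PuroR coding sequences following in the same orientation and no promoter annotated between them. This suggests a single polycistronic transcript, although the linking elements are not annotated. A WPRE enhances expression of this transcript.

Because LacZ is not a mammalian gene, the construct appears suited to serve as a non-targeting control whose transduced cells can be tracked by fluorescence or selected with puromycin, though the record does not state this use. The sequenced record (13,724 nt) is shorter than the listed backbone size, and the record does not explain the difference.
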