Addgene plasmid #155103: LCV2_mClover3_LacZ
Purpose: lentiviral plasmid expressing mClover3, Cas9 and a gRNA targeting LacZ
Depositing lab: Jason Moffat. Depositing organization: University of Toronto. Publication: Systematic mapping of genetic interactions for de novo fatty acid synthesis identifies C12orf49 as a regulator of lipid metabolism. Aregger M, Lawson KA, Billmann M, Costanzo M, Tong AHY, Chan K, Rahman M, Brown KR, Ross C, Usaj M, Nedyalkova L, Sizova O, Habsid A, Pawling J, Lin ZY, Abdouni H, Wong CJ, Weiss A, Mero P, Dennis JW, Gingras AC, Myers CL, Andrews BJ, Boone C, Moffat J. Nat Metab. 2020 Jun;2(6):499-513. doi: 10.1038/s42255-020-0211-z. Epub 2020 Jun 1. PubMed 32694731.
Backbone
  Vector backbone: LCV2_mClover3
  Backbone size w/o insert (bp): 14753
  Vector type: Mammalian Expression, Lentiviral, CRISPR
  Selectable markers: Puromycin
Growth in bacteria
  Bacterial resistance: Ampicillin, 100 μg/mL
  Growth temperature: 30°C
  Growth strain: NEB Stable
  Copy number: High Copy
Gene/Insert
  Gene/Insert name: LacZ_sgRNA_2
  gRNA/shRNA sequence: CCCGAATCTCTATCGTGCGG
  Species: Other
  Insert size (bp): 20
  Promoter: U6 promoter
  Cloning method: Restriction Enzyme; 5′ cloning site BsmBI/Esp3I (destroyed during cloning); 3′ cloning site BsmBI/Esp3I (destroyed during cloning)
  Sequencing primers: 5′ ACTATCATATGCTTACCGTAAC
Terms and licenses: Academic/Nonprofit Terms; Industry Terms: Not Available to Industry
How to cite: LCV2_mClover3_LacZ was a gift from Jason Moffat (Addgene plasmid # 155103 ; http://n2t.net/addgene:155103 ; RRID:Addgene_155103)
