>Addgene plasmid #155103 | LCV2_mClover3_LacZ | depositor partial sequence | sequence record 300066 | mClover3
GTGAGCAAGGGCGAGGAGCTGTTCACCGGGGTGGTGCCCATCCTGGTCGAGCTGGACGGCGACGTAAACG
GCCACAAGTTCAGCGTCCGCGGCGAGGGCGAGGGCGATGCCACCAACGGCAAGCTGACCCTGAAGTTCAT
CTGCACCACCGGCAAGCTGCCCGTGCCCTGGCCCACCCTCGTGACCACCTTCGGCTACGGCGTGGCCTGC
TTCAGCCGCTACCCCGACCACATGAAGCAGCACGACTTCTTCAAGTCCGCCATGCCCGAAGGCTACGTCC
AGGAGCGCACCATCTCTTTCAAGGACGACGGTACCTACAAGACCCGCGCCGAGGTGAAGTTCGAGGGCGA
CACCCTGGTGAACCGCATCGAGCTGAAGGGCATCGACTTCAAGGAGGACGGCAACATCCTGGGGCACAAG
CTGGAGTACAACTTCAACAGCCACTACGTCTATATCACGGCCGACAAGCAGAAGAACTGCATCAAGGCTA
ACTTCAAGATCCGCCACAACGTTGAGGACGGCAGCGTGCAGCTCGCCGACCACTACCAGCAGAACACCCC
CATCGGCGACGGCCCCGTGCTGCTGCCCGACAACCACTACCTGAGCCATCAGTCCAAGCTGAGCAAAGAC
CCCAACGAGAAGCGCGATCACATGGTCCTGCTGGAGTTCGTGACCGCCGCCGGGATTACACATGGCATGG
ACGAGCTGTACAAG
